Addgene plasmid #11628: pcDNA3 merlin 308-595
Depositing lab: Vijaya Ramesh. Publication: Analysis of molecular domains of epitope-tagged merlin isoforms in Cos-7 cells and primary rat Schwann cells. Xu L, Gonzalez-Agosti C, Beauchamp R, Pinney D, Sterner C, Ramesh V. Exp Cell Res. 1998 Jan 10. 238(1):231-40. 10.1006/excr.1997.3843 PubMed 9457076.
Backbone
  Vector backbone: pcDNA3/5'F
  Backbone size w/o insert (bp): 5500
  Vector type: Mammalian Expression
  Selectable markers: Neomycin (select with G418)
Growth in bacteria
  Bacterial resistance: Ampicillin, 100 μg/mL
  Growth temperature: 37°C
  Growth strain: DH5alpha
  Copy number: High Copy
Gene/Insert
  Gene/Insert name: merlin (alt name: NF2)
  Species: H. sapiens (human)
  Insert size (bp): 864
  Mutation: Carboxy-terminal half of merlin isoform 1.
  Entrez Gene: NF2 (a.k.a. ACN, BANF, SCH, SWNV, merlin-1)
  Tag / fusion protein: Flag (N terminal on backbone)
  Cloning method: Restriction Enzyme; 5′ cloning site BamHI (not destroyed); 3′ cloning site EcoRI (not destroyed)
  Sequencing primers: 5′ T7
Terms and licenses: Academic/Nonprofit Terms; Industry Terms: Not Available to Industry
Depositor comments: Named pcDNA3/5'F-C33 (aa 308-595) in reference.
How to cite: pcDNA3 merlin 308-595 was a gift from Vijaya Ramesh (Addgene plasmid # 11628 ; http://n2t.net/addgene:11628 ; RRID:Addgene_11628)
