[The description below was written by a language model from this plasmid's Addgene catalogue record.]
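Description:
pcDNA3 merlin 308-595 is a mammalian expression plasmid built on pcDNA3/5'F, a roughly 5.5 kb derivative of pcDNA3 that supplies an N-terminal Flag epitope from the backbone. It is maintained as a high-copy plasmid in E. coli under ampicillin selection, and it carries a neomycin resistance marker so that transfected mammalian cells can be selected with G418. The record does not list the promoter or provide a feature table. Standard pcDNA3 vectors drive the insert from the CMV immediate-early promoter and have a T7 promoter upstream of the cloning site, which fits with T7 being the listed 5′ sequencing primer.

The insert is an 864 bp fragment of human NF2, the neurofibromatosis 2 tumour suppressor gene encoding merlin. It covers amino acids 308-595, the carboxy-terminal half of merlin isoform 1, and so lacks the amino-terminal half of the protein. The fragment was cloned between BamHI and EcoRI sites, both of which are retained, placing it in frame behind the Flag tag so that the truncated protein can be detected with anti-Flag antibodies by immunofluorescence or immunoblotting. In the associated publication the construct is called pcDNA3/5'F-C33.

The plasmid belongs to a set of epitope-tagged merlin constructs used to dissect the protein's molecular domains, with expression studied in Cos-7 cells and primary rat Schwann cells. It suits experiments that compare the behaviour of the C-terminal half of merlin with the full-length protein or other fragments.
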