>Addgene plasmid #11628 | pcDNA3 merlin 308-595 | addgene partial sequence | sequence record 18361 | 11628 with BGHrev
CTATAGAATAGGGCCCTCTAGATGCATGCTCGAGCGGCCGCCAGTGTGATGGATATCTGCAGAATTCCAC
CTGCTAGAGCTCTTCAAAGAAGGCCACTCGGGACTTGGCGCTCTGCAAGGTGAGCTTTTTAATGGTATTG
TGCTTGCTGCTGCCACCCCTGTCGGAGTTCTCATTGTGCAGAATATCCAGAGCTGTCTCCCTCTCTTTCA
GTTTCAAGGCCTCGATTTCTGTCTTGAGTTCATTGAGCTGCTCCTGCAGATGCTTGCTCTTTTCCATGTA
TTCCACTTTTTCTTTCTCTATCTCCATGGAAAGCCGCTTCATGTCAGTATCTTTGAAGTCGAAAGACAGG
CTGTCACCAATGAGGTTGAAGCTTGGTATGTCAGGAGGCAACGGTGCTGGAATTGGGTTCATGGGCGGGT
ACGTGGGCTTGGTGGCAATCTCCAGGAGCTTCTGCTTGGCTCTTCGCTCCGCCTCGCGTGCTTCCTGCAG
GTCCTGCTTCAGCTGATCTGCCTCTTTGGCCCTCCTCTCTGACTCCTCAGCCATCTTCAGTGCCAGCACC
TCGGCTTCCAGCACCTTCTGCTCCATCAGGCGCTTCTCCTCCTCCGTGCGAATCGCTGTGGCCTTGATGC
GCTGCATTTCCTGCTCAGCCTCTGCGGCCTTCTGGGCCAGAAGTTTTGCCTCCTCCTCGGTGATCTGGGC
CTTTTCAGCCAACAGGTCAGCTGTCTCCTCAGACCGCATCAGTGCTTCGTTGGCCATTGTTGCTTCTTCT
TTCATCTG
